>Addgene plasmid #30984 | pLR-HD | depositor full sequence | sequence record 14250 | Author sequence
GTAAAACGACGGCCAGTCTTAAGCTCGGGCCCGTCTCGCTATCGCCAGCCACGATGGCGGCAAGCAAGCG
CTCGAAAGCATTGTGGCCCAGCTGAGCCGGCCTGATCCGGCGTTGGCCGCGTTGACCAACGAGAGACGTC
TAGACCAGCCAGGACAGAAATGCCTCGACTTCGCTGCTACCCAAGGTTGCCGGGTGACGCACACCGTGGA
AACGGATGAAGGCACGAACCCAGTGGACATAAGCCTGTTCGGTTCGTAAGCTGTAATGCAAGTAGCGTAT
GCGCTCACGCAACTGGTCCAGAACCTTGACCGAACGCAGCGGTGGTAACGGCGCAGTGGCGGTTTTCATG
GCTTGTTATGACTGTTTTTTTGGGGTACAGTCTATGCCTCGGGCATCCAAGCAGCAAGCGCGTTACGCCG
TGGGTCGATGTTTGATGTTATGGAGCAGCAACGATGTTACGCAGCAGGGCAGTCGCCCTAAAACAAAGTT
AAACATTATGAGGGAAGCGGTGATCGCCGAAGTATCGACTCAACTATCAGAGGTAGTTGGCGTCATCGAG
CGCCATCTCGAACCGACGTTGCTGGCCGTACATTTGTACGGCTCCGCAGTGGATGGCGGCCTGAAGCCAC
ACAGTGATATTGATTTGCTGGTTACGGTGACCGTAAGGCTTGATGAAACAACGCGGCGAGCTTTGATCAA
CGACCTTTTGGAAACTTCGGCTTCCCCTGGAGAGAGCGAGATTCTCCGCGCTGTAGAAGTCACCATTGTT
GTGCACGACGACATCATTCCGTGGCGTTATCCAGCTAAGCGCGAACTGCAATTTGGAGAATGGCAGCGCA
ATGACATTCTTGCAGGTATCTTCGAGCCAGCCACGATCGACATTGATCTGGCTATCTTGCTGACAAAAGC
AAGAGAACATAGCGTTGCCTTGGTAGGTCCAGCGGCGGAGGAACTCTTTGATCCGGTTCCTGAACAGGAT
CTATTTGAGGCGCTAAATGAAACCTTAACGCTATGGAACTCGCCGCCCGACTGGGCTGGCGATGAGCGAA
ATGTAGTGCTTACGTTGTCCCGCATTTGGTACAGCGCAGTAACCGGCAAAATCGCGCCGAAGGATGTCGC
TGCCGACTGGGCAATGGAGCGCCTGCCGGCCCAGTATCAGCCCGTCATACTTGAAGCTAGACAGGCTTAT
CTTGGACAAGAAGAAGATCGCTTGGCCTCGCGCGCAGATCAGTTGGAAGAATTTGTCCACTACGTGAAAG
GCGAGATCACCAAGGTAGTCGGCAAATAACCCTCGAGCCACCCATGACCAAAATCCCTTAACGTGAGTTA
CGCGTCGTTCCACTGAGCGTCAGACCCCGTAGAAAAGATCAAAGGATCTTCTTGAGATCCTTTTTTTCTG
CGCGTAATCTGCTGCTTGCAAACAAAAAAACCACCGCTACCAGCGGTGGTTTGTTTGCCGGATCAAGAGC
TACCAACTCTTTTTCCGAAGGTAACTGGCTTCAGCAGAGCGCAGATACCAAATACTGTCCTTCTAGTGTA
GCCGTAGTTAGGCCACCACTTCAAGAACTCTGTAGCACCGCCTACATACCTCGCTCTGCTAATCCTGTTA
CCAGTGGCTGCTGCCAGTGGCGATAAGTCGTGTCTTACCGGGTTGGACTCAAGACGATAGTTACCGGATA
AGGCGCAGCGGTCGGGCTGAACGGGGGGTTCGTGCACACAGCCCAGCTTGGAGCGAACGACCTACACCGA
ACTGAGATACCTACAGCGTGAGCATTGAGAAAGCGCCACGCTTCCCGAAGGGAGAAAGGCGGACAGGTAT
CCGGTAAGCGGCAGGGTCGGAACAGGAGAGCGCACGAGGGAGCTTCCAGGGGGAAACGCCTGGTATCTTT
ATAGTCCTGTCGGGTTTCGCCACCTCTGACTTGAGCGTCGATTTTTGTGATGCTCGTCAGGGGGGCGGAG
CCTATGGAAAAACGCCAGCAACGCGGCCTTTTTACGGTTCCTGGCCTTTTGCTGGCCTTTTGCTCACATG
TTCTTTCCTGCGTTATCCCCTGATTCTGTGGATAACCGTATTACCGCCTTTGAGTGAGCTGATACCGCTC
GCCGCAGCCGAACGACCGAGCGCAGCGAGTCAGTGAGCGAGGAAGCGGAAGAGCGCCCAATACGCAAACC
GCCTCTCCCCGCGCGTTGGCCGATTCATTAATGCAGCTGGCACGACAGGTTTCCCGACTGGAAAGCGGGC
AGTGAGCGCAACGCAATTAATACGCGTACCGCTAGCCAGGAAGAGTTTGTAGAAACGCAAAAAGGCCATC
CGTCAGGATGGCCTTCTGCTTAGTTTGATGCCTGGCAGTTTATGGCGGGCGTCCTGCCCGCCACCCTCCG
GGCCGTTGCTTCACAACGTTCAAATCCGCTCCCGGCGGATTTGTCCTACTCAGGAGAGCGTTCACCGACA
AACAACAGATAAAACGAAAGGCCCAGTCTTCCGACTGAGCCTTTCGTTTTATTTGATGCCTGGCAGTTCC
CTACTCTCGCGTTAACGCTAGCATGGATGTTTTCCCAGTCACGACGTT
Features (pLannotate 1.2.2; 8 found; start..end, strand, type, name):
    236..259     +  promoter       Pc promoter (fragment): intI1 (promoter lies within the coding sequence); class 1 integron promoter
    435..491     +  CDS            GmR (fragment): gentamycin acetyltransferase; aacC1; confers resistance to gentamycin
    498..1289    +  CDS            SmR: aminoglycoside adenylyltransferase (Murphy, 1985); aadA; confers resistance to spectinomycin and streptomycin
   1382..1970    +  rep_origin     ori: high-copy-number ColE1/pMB1/pBR322/pUC origin of replication
   2153..2245    +  CDS            lacI (fragment): lac repressor; lacI; The lac repressor binds to the lac operator to inhibit transcription in E. coli. This inhibition can be relieved by adding lactose or isopropyl-β-D-thiogalactopyranoside (IPTG).
   2300..2327    -  terminator     rrnB T2 terminator: transcription terminator T2 from the E. coli rrnB gene
   2459..2502    +  terminator     rrnB T1 terminator: Escherichia coli rrnB; transcription terminator T1 from the E. coli rrnB gene
   2549..17      -  CDS            lacZα (fragment) (across the origin): LacZα fragment of β-galactosidase; lacZ fragment
