[The description below was written by a language model from this plasmid's Addgene catalogue record and pLannotate feature annotations shown in this document.]
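Description:
pLR-HD is a small bacterial module plasmid from a Golden Gate-style kit for building custom TAL effector and TALEN constructs. It is based on the pCS468 backbone (about 2.5 kb) and carries a 107 bp insert described as the "last HD repeat", derived from a Xanthomonas oryzae TAL effector and cloned between ApaI and XbaI sites that both remain intact. In TAL effector arrays, each repeat specifies one DNA base through its repeat-variable diresidue. HD is the diresidue associated with cytosine recognition, and the "last repeat" is the truncated terminal repeat that closes the array. The plasmid therefore serves as a donor of this final module when a custom repeat array targeting a sequence ending in that base is assembled into a destination vector.

The feature table covers the full 2,568 nt depositor sequence but annotates only backbone elements; the repeat insert itself is not called. Propagation in E. coli relies on a high-copy ColE1/pUC-type origin. Selection is by spectinomycin through the aadA (SmR) aminoglycoside adenylyltransferase gene, which lies downstream of a class 1 integron Pc promoter fragment and a short gentamicin acetyltransferase remnant, consistent with an integron-derived resistance cassette. The rrnB T1 and T2 terminators are also annotated. Small lacI and lacZα fragments appear to be cloning remnants rather than functional genes. No promoter driving expression of the insert is recorded, consistent with a plasmid that stores and supplies a DNA part rather than expressing a protein.
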