Addgene plasmid #30984: pLR-HD
Depositing lab: Adam Bogdanove & Daniel Voytas. Depositing organization: University of Minnesota. Publication: Efficient design and assembly of custom TALEN and other TAL effector-based constructs for DNA targeting. Cermak T, Doyle EL, Christian M, Wang L, Zhang Y, Schmidt C, Baller JA, Somia NV, Bogdanove AJ, Voytas DF. Nucleic Acids Res. 2011 Jul;39(12):e82. doi: 10.1093/nar/gkr218 PubMed 21493687.
Backbone
  Vector backbone: pCS468
  Backbone size w/o insert (bp): 2460
Growth in bacteria
  Bacterial resistance: Spectinomycin, 50 μg/mL
  Growth temperature: 37°C
  Growth strain: DH5alpha
  Growth instructions: DH10B/LB+antibiotics
  Copy number: High Copy
Gene/Insert
  Gene/Insert name: last HD repeat
  Species: Xanthamonas oryzae
  Insert size (bp): 107
  Cloning method: Restriction Enzyme; 5′ cloning site ApaI (not destroyed); 3′ cloning site XbaI (not destroyed)
  Sequencing primers: 5′ pTC14_F1 (cctactcaggagagcgttca)
Terms and licenses: Academic/Nonprofit Terms; Industry Terms: Not Available to Industry
How to cite: pLR-HD was a gift from Adam Bogdanove & Daniel Voytas (Addgene plasmid # 30984 ; http://n2t.net/addgene:30984 ; RRID:Addgene_30984)
