>Addgene plasmid #30984 | pLR-HD | addgene partial sequence | sequence record 35600 | 30984 with pTC14_F1 (cctactcaggagagcgttca)
TCTTCCGACTGAGCCTTTCGTTTTATTTGATGCCTGGCAGTTCCCTACTCTCGCGTTAACGCTAGCATGG
ATGTTTTCCCAGTCACGACGTTGTAAAACGACGGCCAGTCTTAAGCTCGGGCCCGTCTCGCTATCGCCAG
CCACGATGGCGGCAAGCAAGCGCTCGAAAGCATTGTGGCCCAGCTGAGCCGGCCTGATCCGGCGTTGGCC
GCGTTGACCAACGAGAGACGTCTAGACCAGCCAGGACAGAAATGCCTCGACTTCGCTGCTACCCAAGGTT
GCCGGGTGACGCACACCGTGGAAACGGATGAAGGCACGAACCCAGTGGACATAAGCCTGTTCGGTTCGTA
AGCTGTAATGCAAGTAGCGTATGCGCTCACGCAACTGGTCCAGAACCTTGACCGAACGCAGCGGTGGTAA
CGGCGCAGTGGCGGTTTTCATGGCTTGTTATGACTGTTTTTTTGGGGTACAGTCTATGCCTCGGGCATCC
AAGCAGCAAGCGCGTTACGCCGTGGGTCGATGTTTGATGTTATGGAGCAGCAACGATGTTACGCAGCAGG
GCAGTCGCCCTAAAACAAAGTTAAACATTATGAGGGAAGCGGTGATCGCCGAAGTATCGACTCAACTATC
AGAGGTAGTTGGCGTCATCGAGCGCCATCTCGAACCGACGTTGCTGGCCGTACATTTGTACGGCTCCGCA
GTGGATGGCGGCCTGAAGCCACACAGTGATATTGATTTGCTGGTTACGGTGACCGTAAGGCTTGATGAAA
CAACGCGGCGAGCTTTGATCAACGACCTTTTGGAAACTTCGGCTTCCCCTGGAGAGAGCGAGATTCTCCG
CGCTGT
